Addgene plasmid #218797: kiCAP-AAV-BI-hTFR1-2
Purpose: RepCap for AAV production
Depositing lab: Ben Deverman. Depositing organization: Broad Institute. Publication: An AAV capsid reprogrammed to bind human transferrin receptor mediates brain-wide gene delivery. Huang Q, Chan KY, Wu J, Botticello-Romero NR, Zheng Q, Lou S, Keyes C, Svanbergsson A, Johnston J, Mills A, Lin CY, Brauer PP, Clouse G, Pacouret S, Harvey JW, Beddow T, Hurley JK, Tobey IG, Powell M, Chen AT, Barry AJ, Eid FE, Chan YA, Deverman BE. Science. 2024 Jun 14;384(6701):1220-1227. doi: 10.1126/science.adm8386. Epub 2024 May 16. PubMed 38753766.
Backbone
  Vector backbone: iCap-Kanamycin
  Vector type: Mammalian Expression
Growth in bacteria
  Bacterial resistance: Kanamycin, 50 μg/mL
  Growth temperature: 37°C
  Growth strain: NEB Stable
  Copy number: High Copy
Gene/Insert
  Gene/Insert name: AAV Rep-Cap BI-hTFR1-2
  Species: Synthetic
  Cloning method: Gene Synthesis
Terms and licenses: Academic/Nonprofit Terms; Industry Terms: Not Available to Industry
Depositor comments: Note on the use of the BI-hTFR1 capsids: BI-hTFR1 and the other capsids described in this study bind specifically to the human Transferrin receptor and do not detectably bind the Transferrin receptor (TfR1) from other species. Therefore, users of these plasmids are advised to use the capsids with a suitable humanized TFRC KI mouse model or in cells expressing human TfR1. No enhanced tropism should be expected in any other species, including macaques or other species of nonhuman primates. Please see the accompanying article or contact Dr. Deverman for more information regarding the use of these capsids. Please visit https://doi.org/10.1101/2023.12.20.572615 for bioRxiv preprint.
How to cite: kiCAP-AAV-BI-hTFR1-2 was a gift from Ben Deverman (Addgene plasmid # 218797 ; http://n2t.net/addgene:218797 ; RRID:Addgene_218797)
