[The description below was written by a language model from this plasmid's Addgene catalogue record and pLannotate feature annotations shown in this document.]
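Description:
kiCAP-AAV-BI-hTFR1-2 is a 9.3 kb Rep-Cap helper (packaging) plasmid used to produce recombinant AAV carrying the engineered BI-hTFR1-2 capsid. It is built on the kanamycin-resistant iCap backbone, a pBluescript-derived frame. This frame carries a high-copy ColE1/pUC origin, an f1 origin, remnants of the lacZα/MCS region with T7 and T3 promoters, and a KanR (aph(3')-Ia) gene driven by the bla promoter for selection in E. coli. No ITRs are annotated, consistent with a plasmid that supplies replication and capsid functions in trans rather than being packaged itself.

The synthetic insert has an inducible layout. A full AAV2 Rep78 reading frame is followed by a coding sequence annotated as an rtTA3 fragment. It overlaps a VP16-derived minimal activation domain repeat and ends at a bGH polyadenylation signal. Whether this tetracycline-controlled transactivator is the reverse (doxycycline-activated) or the tTA type cannot be settled from the annotation alone. Downstream, eight tet operator repeats, annotated as TRE-tight fragments, sit ahead of a partial Rep52 segment. That AAV2 rep segment leads directly into the VP1 capsid gene, from which VP2 and VP3 are normally also made. The plasmid therefore appears to encode its own transactivator, which drives strong Tet-responsive capsid expression in mammalian producer cells. The tool labels the capsid by its similarity to AAV2 VP1, and the record does not state the parental serotype or the nature of the modification.

According to the depositor, the BI-hTFR1 capsids bind human transferrin receptor specifically. They do not detectably bind the receptor from other species, including nonhuman primates. Enhanced tropism, described in the associated publication as brain-wide gene delivery, should therefore be expected only in humanized TFRC knock-in mice or in cells expressing human TfR1.
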