Features (pLannotate 1.2.2; 29 found; start..end, strand, type, name):
     68..1930    +  CDS            Rep78: REP78_AAV2S - Experimental evidence at protein level: Swiss-Prot protein existence level 1. Plays an essential role in the initiation of viral DNA synthesis. Binds specifically to an inverted terminal repeat element (ITR) on the 3' and 5' ends of the viral DNA, where it cleaves a site specifically to generate a priming site for initiation of the synthesis of a complementary strand. Plays also a role as transcriptional regulator, DNA helicase and as key factors in site-specific integration of the viral genome. Regulates host PKA activity by interacting with host PRKX as a mechanism of interferi
   1971..2647    +  CDS            rtTA3 (fragment): reverse tetracycline transactivator 3 activates expression from Tet-responsive promoters in the presence of doxycycline
   2577..2687    +  CDS            VP48: 3 tandem repeats of the minimal activation domain of herpes simplex virus VP16 (Cheng et al., 2013)
   2726..2744    -  promoter       SP6 promoter: promoter for bacteriophage SP6 RNA polymerase
   2770..2994    +  polyA_signal   bGH poly(A) signal: bovine growth hormone polyadenylation signal
   2998..3019    +  promoter       SV40 promoter (fragment): SV40 enhancer and early promoter
   3055..3075    +  promoter       tight TRE promoter (fragment): Tet-responsive promoter PTight, consisting of seven tet operator sequences followed by the minimal CMV promoter
   3092..3112    +  promoter       tight TRE promoter (fragment): Tet-responsive promoter PTight, consisting of seven tet operator sequences followed by the minimal CMV promoter
   3129..3149    +  promoter       tight TRE promoter (fragment): Tet-responsive promoter PTight, consisting of seven tet operator sequences followed by the minimal CMV promoter
   3166..3186    +  promoter       tight TRE promoter (fragment): Tet-responsive promoter PTight, consisting of seven tet operator sequences followed by the minimal CMV promoter
   3203..3223    +  promoter       tight TRE promoter (fragment): Tet-responsive promoter PTight, consisting of seven tet operator sequences followed by the minimal CMV promoter
   3240..3260    +  promoter       tight TRE promoter (fragment): Tet-responsive promoter PTight, consisting of seven tet operator sequences followed by the minimal CMV promoter
   3277..3297    +  promoter       tight TRE promoter (fragment): Tet-responsive promoter PTight, consisting of seven tet operator sequences followed by the minimal CMV promoter
   3314..3334    +  promoter       tight TRE promoter (fragment): Tet-responsive promoter PTight, consisting of seven tet operator sequences followed by the minimal CMV promoter
   3340..3957    +  CDS            Rep52 (fragment): REP52_AAV2S - Experimental evidence at protein level: Swiss-Prot protein existence level 1. Plays a critical role during packaging of viral DNA into empty capsids, where they are thought to be part of the packaging motor complex. The single stranded genomic DNA is packaged in a 3' to 5' direction and requires the association between viral DNA and Rep40. Regulates host PKA activity by interacting with host PRKX as a mechanism to interfere with helper virus propagation and to promote its own replication. From Adeno-associated virus 2 (isolate Srivastava/1982) (AAV-2).
   3977..6205    +  CDS            VP1: CAPSD_AAV2S - Experimental evidence at protein level: Swiss-Prot protein existence level 1. Capsid protein self-assembles to form an icosahedral capsid with a T=1 symmetry, about 22 nm in diameter, and consisting of 60 copies of three size variants of the capsid protein VP1, VP2 and VP3 which differ in their N-terminus. The capsid encapsulates the genomic ssDNA. Binds to host cell heparan sulfate and uses host ITGA5-ITGB1 as coreceptor on the cell surface to provide virion attachment to target cell. This attachment induces virion internalization predominantly through clathrin-dependent endocyt
   6472..6500    -  misc_feature   MCS (fragment): pBluescript multiple cloning site
   6513..6531    -  promoter       T3 promoter: promoter for bacteriophage T3 RNA polymerase
   6576..6592    -  protein_bind   lac operator: The lac repressor binds to the lac operator to inhibit transcription in E. coli. This inhibition can be relieved by adding lactose or isopropyl-β-D-thiogalactopyranoside (IPTG). lac repressor encoded by lacI
   6600..6630    -  promoter       lac promoter: promoter for the E. coli lac operon
   6645..6666    -  protein_bind   CAP binding site: CAP binding activates transcription in the presence of cAMP. E. coli catabolite activator protein
   6679..6771    -  CDS            lacI (fragment): lac repressor; lacI; The lac repressor binds to the lac operator to inhibit transcription in E. coli. This inhibition can be relieved by adding lactose or isopropyl-β-D-thiogalactopyranoside (IPTG).
   6954..7542    -  rep_origin     ori: high-copy-number ColE1/pMB1/pBR322/pUC origin of replication
   7716..8525    -  CDS            KanR: aminoglycoside phosphotransferase; aph(3')-Ia; confers resistance to kanamycin in bacteria or G418 (Geneticin®) in eukaryotes
   8526..8630    -  promoter       AmpR promoter: bla
   8683..9111    -  rep_origin     f1 ori (sequence partly withheld): f1 bacteriophage origin of replication; arrow indicates direction of (+) strand synthesis
   9116..9271    -  CDS            lacZα (fragment): LacZα fragment of β-galactosidase; lacZ fragment
   9279..9297    +  promoter       T7 promoter: promoter for bacteriophage T7 RNA polymerase
   9306..9325    -  misc_feature   MCS (fragment): pBluescript multiple cloning site
>Addgene plasmid #218797 | kiCAP-AAV-BI-hTFR1-2 | addgene full sequence | sequence record 432838 | Addgene NGS Result
GTCGACGGTATCGGGGGAGCTCGCAGGGTCTCCATTTTGAAGCGGGAGGTTTGAACGCGCAGCCGCCATG
CCGGGGTTTTACGAGATTGTGATTAAGGTCCCCAGCGACCTTGACGAGCATCTGCCCGGCATTTCTGACA
GCTTTGTGAACTGGGTGGCCGAGAAGGAATGGGAGTTGCCGCCAGATTCTGACATGGATCTGAATCTGAT
TGAGCAGGCACCCCTGACCGTGGCCGAGAAGCTGCAGCGCGACTTTCTGACGGAATGGCGCCGTGTGAGT
AAGGCCCCGGAGGCTCTTTTCTTTGTGCAATTTGAGAAGGGAGAGAGCTACTTCCACATGCACGTGCTCG
TGGAAACCACCGGGGTGAAATCCATGGTTTTGGGACGTTTCCTGAGTCAGATTCGCGAAAAACTGATTCA
GAGAATTTACCGCGGGATCGAGCCGACTTTGCCAAACTGGTTCGCGGTCACAAAGACCAGAAATGGCGCC
GGAGGCGGGAACAAGGTGGTGGATGAGTGCTACATCCCCAATTACTTGCTCCCCAAAACCCAGCCTGAGC
TCCAGTGGGCGTGGACTAATATGGAACAGTATTTAAGCGCCTGTTTGAATCTCACGGAGCGTAAACGGTT
GGTGGCGCAGCATCTGACGCACGTGTCGCAGACGCAGGAGCAGAACAAAGAGAATCAGAATCCCAATTCT
GATGCGCCGGTGATCAGATCAAAAACTTCAGCCAGGTACATGGAGCTGGTCGGGTGGCTCGTGGACAAGG
GGATTACCTCGGAGAAGCAGTGGATCCAGGAGGACCAGGCCTCATACATCTCCTTCAATGCGGCCTCCAA
CTCGCGGTCCCAAATCAAGGCTGCCTTGGACAATGCGGGAAAGATTATGAGCCTGACTAAAACCGCCCCC
GACTACCTGGTGGGCCAGCAGCCCGTGGAGGACATTTCCAGCAATCGGATTTATAAAATTTTGGAACTAA
ACGGGTACGATCCCCAATATGCGGCTTCCGTCTTTCTGGGATGGGCCACGAAAAAGTTCGGCAAGAGGAA
CACCATCTGGCTGTTTGGGCCTGCAACTACCGGGAAGACCAACATCGCGGAGGCCATAGCCCACACTGTG
CCCTTCTACGGGTGCGTAAACTGGACCAATGAGAACTTTCCCTTCAACGACTGTGTCGACAAGATGGTGA
TCTGGTGGGAGGAGGGGAAGATGACCGCCAAGGTCGTGGAGTCGGCCAAAGCCATTCTCGGAGGAAGCAA
GGTGCGCGTGGACCAGAAATGCAAGTCCTCGGCCCAGATAGACCCGACTCCCGTGATCGTCACCTCCAAC
ACCAACATGTGCGCCGTGATTGACGGGAACTCAACGACCTTCGAACACCAGCAGCCGTTGCAAGACCGGA
TGTTCAAATTTGAACTCACCCGCCGTCTGGATCATGACTTTGGGAAGGTCACCAAGCAGGAAGTCAAAGA
CTTTTTCCGGTGGGCAAAGGATCACGTGGTTGAGGTGGAGCATGAATTCTACGTCAAAAAGGGTGGAGCC
AAGAAAAGACCCGCCCCCAGTGACGCAGATATAAGTGAGCCCAAACGGGTGCGCGAGTCAGTTGCGCAGC
CATCGACGTCAGACGCGGAAGCTTCGATCAACTACGCGGACAGGTACCAAAACAAATGTTCTCGTCACGT
GGGCATGAATCTGATGCTGTTTCCCTGCAGACAATGCGAGAGACTGAATCAGAATTCAAATATCTGCTTC
ACTCACGGTGTCAAAGACTGTTTAGAGTGCTTTCCCGTGTCAGAATCTCAACCCGTTTCTGTCGTCAAAA
AGGCGTATCAGAAACTGTGCTACATTCATCACATCATGGGAAAGGTGCCAGACGCTTGCACTGCTTGCGA
CCTGGTCAATGTGGACTTGGATGACTGTGTTTCTGAACAATAAATGACTTAAACCAGGTATGAGTCGGCT
GGATAAATCTAAAGTCATAAACGGCGCTCTGGAATTACTCAATGAAGTCGGTATCGAAGGCCTGACGACA
AGGAAACTCGCTCAAAAGCTGGGAGTTGAGCAGCCTACCCTGTACTGGCACGTGAAGAACAAGCGGGCCC
TGCTCGATGCCCTGGCCATCGAGATGCTGGACAGGCATCATACCCACTTCTGCCCCCTGGAAGGCGAGTC
ATGGCAAGACTTTCTGCGGAACAACGCCAAGTCATTCCGCTGTGCTCTCCTCTCACATCGCGACGGGGCT
AAAGTGCATCTCGGCACCCGCCCAACAGAGAAACAGTACGAAACCCTGGAAAATCAGCTCGCGTTCCTGT
GTCAGCAAGGCTTCTCCCTGGAGAACGCACTGTACGCTCTGTCCGCCGTGGGCCACTTTACACTGGGCTG
CGTATTGGAGGAACAGGAGCATCAAGTAGCAAAAGAGGAAAGAGAGACACCTACCACCGATTCTATGCCC
CCACTTCTGAGACAAGCAATTGAGCTGTTCGACCGGCAGGGAGCCGAACCTGCCTTCCTTTTCGGCCTGG
AACTAATCATATGTGGCCTGGAGAAACAGCTAAAGTGCGAAAGCGGCGGGCCGGCCGACGCCCTTGACGA
TTTTGACTTAGACATGCTCCCAGCCGATGCCCTTGACGACTTTGACCTTGATATGCTGCCTGCTGACGCT
CTTGACGATTTTGACCTTGACATGCTCCCCGGGTAAATGCATGAATTCGATCTAGAGGGCCCTATTCTAT
AGTGTCACCTAAATGCTAGAGCTCGCTGATCAGCCTCGACTGTGCCTTCTAGTTGCCAGCCATCTGTTGT
TTGCCCCTCCCCCGTGCCTTCCTTGACCCTGGAAGGTGCCACTCCCACTGTCCTTTCCTAATAAAATGAG
GAAATTGCATCGCATTGTCTGAGTAGGTGTCATTCTATTCTGGGGGGTGGGGTGGGGCAGGACAGCAAGG
GGGAGGATTGGGAAGACAATAGCAGGCATGCTGGGGATGCGGTGGGCTCTATGGCTTCTGAGGCGGAAAG
AACCAGCTGGGGCTCGAATCAAGCTATCAAGTGCCACCTGACGTCTCCCTATCAGTGATAGAGAAGTCGA
CACGTCTCGAGCTCCCTATCAGTGATAGAGAAGGTACGTCTAGAACGTCTCCCTATCAGTGATAGAGAAG
TCGACACGTCTCGAGCTCCCTATCAGTGATAGAGAAGGTACGTCTAGAACGTCTCCCTATCAGTGATAGA
GAAGTCGACACGTCTCGAGCTCCCTATCAGTGATAGAGAAGGTACGTCTAGAACGTCTCCCTATCAGTGA
TAGAGAAGTCGACACGTCTCGAGCTCCCTATCAGTGATAGAGAAGGTACCCCCTATATAAGCAGAGAGAT
CTGTTCAAATTTGAACTGACTAAGCGGCTCCCGCCAGATTTTGGCAAGATTACTAAGCAGGAAGTCAAGG
ACTTTTTTGCTTGGGCAAAGGTCAATCAGGTGCCGGTGACTCACGAGTTTAAAGTTCCCAGGGAATTGGC
GGGAACTAAAGGGGCGGAGAAATCTCTAAAACGCCCACTGGGTGACGTCACCAATACTAGCTATAAAAGT
CTGGAGAAGCGGGCCAGGCTCTCATTTGTTCCCGAGACGCCTCGCAGTTCAGACGTGACTGTTGATCCCG
CTCCTCTGCGACCGCTAGCTTCGATCAACTACGCGGACAGGTACCAAAACAAATGTTCTCGTCACGTGGG
CATGAATCTGATGCTGTTTCCCTGCAGACAATGCGAGAGACTGAATCAGAATTCAAATATCTGCTTCACT
CACGGTGTCAAAGACTGTTTAGAGTGCTTTCCCGTGTCAGAATCTCAACCCGTTTCTGTCGTCAAAAAGG
CGTATCAGAAACTGTGCTACATTCATCACATCATGGGAAAGGTGCCAGACGCTTGCACTGCTTGCGACCT
GGTCAATGTGGACTTGGATGACTGTGTTTCTGAACAATAAATGACTTAAACCAGGTATGGCTGCCGATGG
TTATCTTCCAGATTGGCTCGAGGACAACCTTAGTGAAGGAATTCGCGAGTGGTGGGCTTTGAAACCTGGA
GCCCCTCAACCCAAGGCAAATCAACAACATCAAGACAACGCTCGAGGTCTTGTGCTTCCGGGTTACAAAT
ACCTTGGACCCGGCAACGGACTCGACAAGGGGGAGCCGGTCAACGCAGCAGACGCGGCGGCCCTCGAGCA
CGACAAGGCCTACGACCAGCAGCTCAAGGCCGGAGACAACCCGTACCTCAAGTACAACCACGCCGACGCC
GAGTTCCAGGAGCGGCTCAAAGAAGATACGTCTTTTGGGGGCAACCTCGGGCGAGCAGTCTTCCAGGCCA
AAAAGAGGCTTCTTGAACCTCTTGGTCTGGTTGAGGAAGCGGCTAAGACGGCTCCTGGAAAGAAGAGGCC
TGTAGAGCAGTCTCCTCAGGAACCGGACTCCTCCGCGGGTATTGGCAAATCGGGTGCACAGCCCGCTAAA
AAGAGACTCAATTTCGGTCAGACTGGCGACACAGAGTCAGTCCCAGACCCTCAACCAATCGGAGAACCTC
CCGCAGCCCCCTCAGGTGTGGGATCTCTTACAATGGCTTCAGGTGGTGGCGCACCAGTGGCAGACAATAA
CGAAGGTGCCGATGGAGTGGGTAGTTCCTCGGGAAATTGGCATTGCGATTCCCAATGGCTGGGGGACAGA
GTCATCACCACCAGCACCCGAACCTGGGCCCTGCCCACCTACAACAATCACCTCTACAAGCAAATCTCCA
ACAGCACATCTGGAGGATCTTCAAATGACAACGCCTACTTCGGCTACAGCACCCCCTGGGGGTATTTTGA
CTTCAACAGATTCCACTGCCACTTCTCACCACGTGACTGGCAGCGACTCATCAACAACAACTGGGGATTC
CGGCCTAAGCGACTCAACTTCAAGCTCTTCAACATTCAGGTCAAAGAGGTTACGGACAACAATGGAGTCA
AGACCATCGCCAATAACCTTACCAGCACGGTCCAGGTCTTCACGGACTCAGACTATCAGCTCCCGTACGT
GCTCGGGTCGGCTCACGAGGGCTGCCTCCCGCCGTTCCCAGCGGACGTTTTCATGATTCCTCAGTACGGG
TATCTGACGCTTAATGATGGAAGCCAGGCCGTGGGTCGTTCGTCCTTTTACTGCCTGGAATATTTCCCGT
CGCAAATGCTAAGAACGGGTAACAACTTCCAGTTCAGCTACGAGTTTGAGAACGTACCTTTCCATAGCAG
CTACGCTCACAGCCAAAGCCTGGACCGACTAATGAATCCACTCATCGACCAATACTTGTACTATCTCTCT
AGAACTATTAACGGTTCTGGACAGAATCAACAAACGCTAAAATTCAGTGTGGCCGGACCCAGCAACATGG
CTGTCCAGGGAAGAAACTACATACCTGGACCCAGCTACCGACAACAACGTGTCTCAACCACTGTGACTCA
AAACAACAACAGCGAATTTGCTTGGCCTGGAGCTTCTTCTTGGGCTCTCAATGGACGTAATAGCTTGATG
AATCCTGGACCTGCTATGGCCAGCCACAAAGAAGGAGAGGACCGTTTCTTTCCTTTGTCTGGATCTTTAA
TTTTTGGCAAACAAGGAACTGGAAGAGACAACGTGGATGCGGACAAAGTCATGATAACCAACGAAGAAGA
AATTAAAACTACTAACCCGGTAGCAACGGAGTCCTATGGACAAGTGGCCACAAACCACCAGAGTGCCCAA
TATTCTCGCTTAAACATGAATGCACAGGCGCAGACCGGTTGGGTTCAAAACCAAGGAATACTTCCGGGTA
TGGTTTGGCAGGACAGAGATGTGTACCTGCAAGGACCCATTTGGGCCAAAATTCCTCACACGGACGGCAA
CTTTCACCCTTCTCCGCTGATGGGAGGGTTTGGAATGAAGCACCCGCCTCCTCAGATCCTCATCAAAAAC
ACACCTGTACCTGCGGATCCTCCAACGGCCTTCAACAAGGACAAGCTGAACTCTTTCATCACCCAGTATT
CTACTGGCCAAGTCAGCGTGGAGATCGAGTGGGAGCTGCAGAAGGAAAACAGCAAGCGCTGGAACCCGGA
GATCCAGTACACTTCCAACTATTACAAGTCTAATAATGTTGAATTTGCTGTTAATACTGAAGGTGTATAT
AGTGAACCCCGCCCCATTGGCACCAGATACCTGACTCGTAATCTGTAATTGCTTGTTAATCAATAAACCG
TTTAATTCGTTTCAGTTGAACTTTGGTCTCTGCGAAGGGCGAATTCGTTTAAACCTGCAGGACTAGAGGT
CCTGTATTAGAGGTCACGTGAGTGTTTTGCGACATTTTGCGACACCATGTGGTCACGCTGGGTATTTAAG
CCCGAGTGAGCACGCAGGGTCTCCATTTTGAAGCGGGAGGTTTGAACGCGCAGCCGCCAAGCCGAATTCT
GCAGATATCCATCACACTGGCGGCCGCTCGACTAGAGCGGCCGCCACCGCGGTGGAGCTCCAGCTTTTGT
TCCCTTTAGTGAGGGTTAATTGCGCGCTTGGCGTAATCATGGTCATAGCTGTTTCCTGTGTGAAATTGTT
ATCCGCTCACAATTCCACACAACATACGAGCCGGAAGCATAAAGTGTAAAGCCTGGGGTGCCTAATGAGT
GAGCTAACTCACATTAATTGCGTTGCGCTCACTGCCCGCTTTCCAGTCGGGAAACCTGTCGTGCCAGCTG
CATTAATGAATCGGCCAACGCGCGGGGAGAGGCGGTTTGCGTATTGGGCGCTCTTCCGCTTCCTCGCTCA
CTGACTCGCTGCGCTCGGTCGTTCGGCTGCGGCGAGCGGTATCAGCTCACTCAAAGGCGGTAATACGGTT
ATCCACAGAATCAGGGGATAACGCAGGAAAGAACATGTGAGCAAAAGGCCAGCAAAAGGCCAGGAACCGT
AAAAAGGCCGCGTTGCTGGCGTTTTTCCATAGGCTCCGCCCCCCTGACGAGCATCACAAAAATCGACGCT
CAAGTCAGAGGTGGCGAAACCCGACAGGACTATAAAGATACCAGGCGTTTCCCCCTGGAAGCTCCCTCGT
GCGCTCTCCTGTTCCGACCCTGCCGCTTACCGGATACCTGTCCGCCTTTCTCCCTTCGGGAAGCGTGGCG
CTTTCTCATAGCTCACGCTGTAGGTATCTCAGTTCGGTGTAGGTCGTTCGCTCCAAGCTGGGCTGTGTGC
ACGAACCCCCCGTTCAGCCCGACCGCTGCGCCTTATCCGGTAACTATCGTCTTGAGTCCAACCCGGTAAG
ACACGACTTATCGCCACTGGCAGCAGCCACTGGTAACAGGATTAGCAGAGCGAGGTATGTAGGCGGTGCT
ACAGAGTTCTTGAAGTGGTGGCCTAACTACGGCTACACTAGAAGAACAGTATTTGGTATCTGCGCTCTGC
TGAAGCCAGTTACCTTCGGAAAAAGAGTTGGTAGCTCTTGATCCGGCAAACAAACCACCGCTGGTAGCGG
TGGTTTTTTTGTTTGCAAGCAGCAGATTACGCGCAGAAAAAAAGGATCTCAAGAAGATCCTTTGATCTTT
TCTACGGGGTCTGACGCTCAGTGGAACGAAAACTCACGTTAAGGGATTTTGGTCATGAGATTATCAAAAA
GGATCTTCACCTAGATCCTTTTAAATTAAAAATGAAGTTTTAAATCAATCTAAAGTATATATGAGTAAAC
TTGGTCTGACAGTTATTAGAAAAACTCATCGAGCATCAAATGAAACTGCAATTTATTCATATCAGGATTA
TCAATACCATATTTTTGAAAAAGCCGTTTCTGTAATGAAGGAGAAAACTCACCGAGGCAGTTCCATAGGA
TGGCAAGATCCTGGTATCGGTCTGCGATTCCGACTCGTCCAACATCAATACAACCTATTAATTTCCCCTC
GTCAAAAATAAGGTTATCAAGTGAGAAATCACCATGAGTGACGACTGAATCCGGTGAGAATGGCAAAAGT
TTATGCATTTCTTTCCAGACTTGTTCAACAGGCCAGCCATTACGCTCGTCATCAAAATCACTCGCATCAA
CCAAACCGTTATTCATTCGTGATTGCGCCTGAGCGAGACGAAATACGCGATCGCTGTTAAAAGGACAATT
ACAAACAGGAATCGAATGCAACCGGCGCAGGAACACTGCCAGCGCATCAACAATATTTTCACCTGAATCA
GGATATTCTTCTAATACCTGGAATGCTGTTTTTCCGGGGATCGCAGTGGTGAGTAACCATGCATCATCAG
GAGTACGGATAAAATGCTTGATGGTCGGAAGAGGCATAAATTCCGTCAGCCAGTTTAGTCTGACCATCTC
ATCTGTAACATCATTGGCAACGCTACCTTTGCCATGTTTCAGAAACAACTCTGGCGCATCGGGCTTCCCA
TACAAGCGATAGATTGTCGCACCTGATTGCCCGACATTATCGCGAGCCCATTTATACCCATATAAATCAG
CATCCATGTTGGAATTTAATCGCGGCCTCGACGTTTCCCGTTGAATATGGCTCATACTCTTCCTTTTTCA
ATATTATTGAAGCATTTATCAGGGTTATTGTCTCATGAGCGGATACATATTTGAATGTATTTAGAAAAAT
AAACAAATAGGGGTTCCGCGCACATTTCCCCGAAAAGTGCCACCTAAATTGTAAGCGTTAATATTTTGTT
AAAATTCGCGTTAAATTTTTGTTAAATCAGCTCATTTTTTAACCAATAGGCCGAAATCGGCAAAATCCCT
TATAAATCAAAAGAATAGACCGAGATAGGGT
[37 nt withheld, positions 8782-8818]
AAAGAACGTGGACTCCAACGTCAAAGG
[49 nt withheld, positions 8846-8894]
T
[91 nt withheld, positions 8896-8986]
G
[124 nt withheld, positions 8988-9111]
CCCATTCGCCATTCAGGCTGCGCAACTGTTGGGAAGGGCGATCGGTGCGGGCCTCTTCGCTATTACGCCA
GCTGGCGAAAGGGGGATGTGCTGCAAGGCGATTAAGTTGGGTAACGCCAGGGTTTTCCCAGTCACGACGT
TGTAAAACGACGGCCAGTGAGCGCGCGTAATACGACTCACTATAGGGCGAATTGGGTACCGGGCCCCCCC
TCGATCGAG
